>Addgene plasmid #18796 | pBM5218 | depositor partial sequence | sequence record 8859 | Author sequence
CTCGAGCCCCATTATCTTAGCCTAAAAAAACCTTCTCTTTGGAACTTTCAGTAATACGCTTAACTGCTCA
TTGCTATATTGAAGTACGGATTAGAAGCCGCCGAGCGGGTGACAGCCCTCCGAAGGAAGACTCTCCTCCG
TGCGTCCTCGTCTTCACCGGTCGCGTTCCTGAAACGCAGATGTGCCTCGCGCCGCACTGCTCCGAACAAT
AAAGATTCTACAATACTAGCTTTTATGGTTATGAAGAGGAAAAATTGGCAGTAACCTGGCCCCACAAACC
TTCAAATGAACGAATCAAATTAACAACCATAGGATGAGGGTAATGTTTCGTACTGTTTCAGGAATTGTTT
CAGTAATGTTTTAGACAAGGAAAACATAGAGCAGCAAACCTCCGATCCGACAGTACTTAAGAAACCATAG
TTTCTGTGTACAAGAGTAGTACCTATGTAATTCTTACATTTACATAACATATAGAAAGGTCCAATAAACT
TACAACATTATGACATATAAGCTAGATCGTAATTCACTACGTCAACAGGTTATGAGCCCTGAGAGCAATG
CTTCAGAGACCATAATTAATCTATCTAATCCCAACAATTATAAACAGTGGCTGTACGGTATCGAGACCGC
TGCTGAATATGCTAACGAATATATGAACGAATTCGTTCATACCGGAGATATCCAATCAATGAAAAGGGAT
TGCAATCTCAGCGCGAATGATGAAAGCTTTGTCAAAACCGTATTTAACAGTTTCCTGGTAAAGCTCTACA
AGAAAACTATCGTGGGTGAAGCTGCATGTGAAATGAACTGGATATGTGATGATTCACTTGGAAGGGTCTC
TGCTTATGATATTTTCTCGCACTTCGAAGAAAACTATTATGAAGTCACTAGTGGATCCAGGCTTACTCTT
ATAGAGGACTTACCAAATATATCCTCCAAGCCTGTAGATGAAATCGCTTCCTTTTTGAAAACCCTATTCA
CAATGCTTGAAGACAATAGCGAAGAACAGGACAAAAAGAAAAGACGCGATACCAATATCGCGTTGCTATT
AATGACCTTCTTACCCGAGTTAAAGGAATCATTCCACGAGAAATTCGGTGACTCTAAAGCTCTTCAGCTG
TCACAAGTCATTAGATTCTGTAAATTAAAGGCGTCATCGAATTCATTATCTTCAGTCTCAGATGCATTGG
TTGCACAAGACAGAAGAAGCTATCAAAAGAAAGGAAATAAGGGATGTATGATTTGTGGGGCTAATCATCG
CTTAAGCAACTGTTCTCTGCTTAAAAGAAGAATACCAGAAGCCAGAATCTTTAAATTATATCCTAATGAC
AAGACGAATAGATCTTCATCTGCTAGTGTTGCGATTCCTGACTATGAAACGCAAGGCCAAACAGCAGGAC
AGATAACACCAAAGTCCTGGCTCTGTATGTTATCTTCGACCGTCCCAGCTACCAAATCCTCAGATTGGAT
TTGTGACACAGGATGTACTTCACACATGTGCCACGACCGTTCTATGTTCTCATCATTTACTAGATCCTCT
AAGAAAGACTTTGTCAGAGGAGTCGGCGGTTCCATACCCATCATGGGCTCCGGGACTGTAAACATCGGCA
CTGTTCAATTAAATGACGTATCCTACGTCCCTGATTTACCAGTCAACCTAATATCCATTTGGAAACTATG
TGCTAAATCCAACTCTTCTGTTACGTTCACAAAAGAGGGTGTCACTGTGAAATCACCTGATGACGTGATT
TCTACGGCTGGGAAGTTAAACAATTATCTGTACATTTTCGATGATCTTACGCCCGTAACTACCTTCTCTT
CGCAAAATTACTTCTGCTCTAAAACATTGGATTCATCTAAAATGATAACTTCCGCAGCGTTTCATACCGT
TGCAGATAAAATGTTGTCGCAACACATTTCTCCCACTGCTCTCCCGGTAAAATGGCATGCTCGTATGGGC
CATCCCGGAGCAGATATTTACAATTCCTTGGCTAGAACTCTGCGTTTTCCAAAATTTAAGACGGCTGAAT
ACACTATTTGTCCTACCTGCTCACTAGCAAAAGGAATCATCAAAAAGGGTAAAGTCTCGCTCAAAAAATA
TACCCAACCTCTTCAAATGGTACAGGCTGATCTCTGTGGTGGGTTTCGCTACCAAGAGTTTCAGTCAAAT
AAATATTTTCTTACTATCCGTGATGCCTATAGTCGCTACTACTCTGTAATACATTTAAAATCCAAAGCAG
ACGCTCCGATAAAATTCATGGAATGGATCAACGAAACCGAACAATACTTTAGCTCCCGGGGTGGATTCAA
AGTCGGATCTGTTCGTACAGACAATGGTACAGAATTCGTAAATAAAAATCTTCATGCGTTTTTTAAATCT
AAAGGAATAGAGCATCAGTTAACTATTCCATATCATAGTTATCAAAATGGTGCTGTTGAACGTGCACATC
GTACCATCGAAGAACGCACTCGTTGTCTCCTTATCGGGGGGCGTGTTCCTCCGTCCTTGTGGTCTGAAGC
TGTTTCTTGCGCAGTCTATTTAATCAATAGGTCCCCTGTAGTGTCCAAAAATAACAGTATCCCATACTGC
CGGTGGTTCAACATCCCCGCAAAAGATTTCGGTATCGCACATCTTCGAATTTTTGGATGTACAGCATACG
CAACCTTACAACCTAGTCTTCGAGACGGCAAACTTGCCCCAACTGTCATATCTGGTGTTATGGTTGGCTA
TGACTCTAACCATCGAGGATACAGGATTTATCATCCCGAAACTGGCCGCATCTTTGTGAGCAGTCAAGTT
CGATTTGACGAACACATGTTTCCTCTTGCTGATACAGAGGCAGTTCACGTCTCTCACGACTTTGCCACTT
CCGCTATTGGGGGGGTGTCCAAATATCCTGAAACAGGGTCAACCGTCTCTGCTCCAAAGAACGACGGATC
TGACTTGGCAAATTTGCCAATAACTGTTCCCAAAAATGTAAATCAACCAGCACATAAACCTAATACCAGT
AACATCTCTTCCTCTGATGATGATGAGGATATTTCAATGGAAATCGAAATGGAAAAACCTATCCCTGAGT
GTAACCAAGACAACTTACCAAACTCCGGATGTCCACCAACAAGGATACAACATTCTAACTTTGAATCCTT
ACCAACCGTGTCTACCGAAGACGAAACTAATTCTTCTATGGAGAAAACTCCTGAAAGAGTTCCAGCGGCA
CTAACTTATCGAGAAATTCCAAAATCATCCGATTCAGAATATATTCCGACATGCCGAAATAGAACTAGAC
GTGTTAAAAGAACTAATAAGAAACCAACGCGATCCCGCGAAATAGAAATATATGATATATCACGTCCAAA
CGTAATATCGAGTGACAACTTACCTGAAGTTAGAAGTGCCAAGCAAAGAAAGACGGTGTCCAATACAAAT
GATACTGTAGCAAGGACAAATAGACTTCCAACCGTGCTACGAACTCTAGACTCAAACAACATTGACACGC
TGCATGTTGCCAGTACTGGTGAAGAAGTGTCCATCGAAAGACTTTCAAGCATGGCTCTTCAGGAAGCGAA
GAACAATTCCGCCAGAACTAATCAAGCTAATTCTCTTACTGATTGGTTTCCAGTAGGCGCAATGCCGATA
CCTGACCAGAGGTATCTATCCGTTCACGATGGAACATATATCAGCGACTCACAAGATGTGGGTGATACTG
ACCTCACTCCTGCTGTAACCAGGCTAGTTACTGAAGAGAATTCAATCGAATCTCCTCCATCGTTGGATTC
ATCGCCTCCAAATACCTCATTTAACGCGGCTCTAACTGCTATTATCCATAGCACAAAAAAAGGAAACCCG
AAAACCTATGCCCAAGCAATGGGAAGGCCTGACTTTCAAGAATGGCACAACGCATGCCTCAAGGAACTTT
CCGCGTTCAAAGATCACAATACGTACAAATTGGTGTCTCTTCCAAAGCAAAGAAGAGCTCTTGGATCGCG
CTGGGTATTCACAATAAAAGACTCCGGGACGTACAAAGCTCGCCTTGTCGCCCAAGGACATACTCAAAAG
GCTGGTATTGACTATCAAGAAACTTTTGCACCAGTCATTCGATATGACTCTGTTAGATTATTTCTGGCCC
TTGCTAGCTGCCTCAAACTAATAGTATATCAGATGGACGTTGACACCGCGTTTCTAAACTCAAAAATGAA
TGAGCCGGTATACGTAAAACAACCACCCGGATTTATTAATGAAAGTAATCCCGACTATGTATGGGAACTA
TACGGCGGTATGTATGGACTCAAGCAAGCCCCATTACTATGGAACGAACATATCAACAATACTCTTCAAA
AGATTGGTTTTCGTCGACATGAAGGCGAACATGGCTTATACTTTCGTTCCACATCTGATGGTCCCATCTA
CATTGCCCTATACGTAGACGACTTACTTGTTGCTGCTCCCTCTCCGAAAATATATGACAGGGTTAAGCAG
AAACTAACGAAGTTATACTCAATGAAGGATCTAGGTAAAGTTGACAAATTCCTCGGTCTTAACATTAATC
AATTTTCAAATGGAGACATCACTCTCTCACTTCAAGACTATATTGCTAAAGCTGCATCTGAAAGCGAAAT
AAACATATGTAAGCCTACACAGACTCCGCTCTGTGACTCAAAGCCTCTTTTCGAAACAACTTCCCCGCAC
CTAAAGGACATCACTCCTTATCAGAGCATAGTTGGACAGCTTCTCTTTTGTGCAAATACTGGTCGTCCTG
ACATATCTTATCCGGTCTCACTACTCTCCAGGTTTCTTCGCGAACCTCGCGCAATCCATTTGGAGTCTGC
TCGACGAGTTCTACGGTACCTATATACCACCAGAAGTATGTGTCTCAAGTATCGTTCTGGATCTCTGTTG
GCACTAACTGTATATTGTGATGCATCTCATGGAGCAATTCACGATCTCCCACACTCTACTGGGGGGTACG
TGACTCTACTTGCTGGTGCTCCAGTTACGTGGTCATCAAAGAAACTCAAGGGTGTGATTCCTGTATCATC
TACTGAGGCAGAATACATTACTGCAAGTGAAACTGTCATGGAGATAGAATGGATTCAAAACTTGTTTGAA
CACTTAGGCCAGCCACTTATCTCATCAACATTATACGTAGATAATGAACCTGCTATAAAACTATCTAAAC
ATCCTGTATTTCACACGAGAACAAAACACATTGCCTTGAGATATCACAAGCTAAGAAGTGCAGTGGCAGC
AGGCATAATTACCATAGAGCATGTTATTACAAAGAGACAAGTTGCTGACATATTTACAAAAATCCTTCCA
GCAGAATCATTCAAAGCACATAGGGCTGTCATGGTGAGGGAACCAGAAACTGCAAAATAACAGATCGAGG
TCGACGGTATCGATAAGCTTGGGCTGCAGCTTTAAATAATCGGTGTCACTACATAAGAACACCTTTGGTG
GAGGGAACATCGTTGGTACCATTGGGCGAGGTGGCTTCTCTTATGGCAACCGCAAGAGCCTTGAACGCAC
TCTCACTACGGTGATGATCATTCTTGCCTCGCAGACAATCAACGTGGAGGGTAATTCTGCTAGCCTCTGC
AAAGCTTTCAAGAAAATGCGGGATCATCTCGCAAGAGAGATCTCCTACTTTCTCCCTTTGCAAACCAAGT
TCGACAACTGCGTACGGCCTGTTCGAAAGATCTACCACCGCTCTGGAAAGTGCCTCATCCAAAGGCGCAA
ATCCTGATCCAAACCTTTTTACTCCACGCACGGCCCCTAGGGCCTCTTTAAAAGCTTGACCGAGAGCAAT
CCCGCAGTCTTCAGTGGTGTGATGGTCGTCTATGTGTAAGTCACCAATGCACTCAACGATTAGCGACCAG
CCGGAATGCTTGGGTATGTTAATATGGACTAAAGGAGGCTTTTCTGCAGGTCGACTCTAGAGGATCCCCC
GGGTACCGAGCTCGAATTTTTACTAACAAATGGTATTATTTATTAACAGCCAGAGCATGTATCATATGGT
CCAGAAACCCTATACCTGTGTGGACGTTAATCACTTGCGATTGTGTGGCCTGTTCTGCTACTGCTTCTGC
CTCTTTTTCTGGGAAGATCGAGTGCTCTATCGCTAGGGGACCACCCTTTAAAGAGATCGCAATCTGAATC
TTGGTTTCATTTGTAATACGCTTTACTAGGGCTTTCTGCTCTGTCATCTTTGCCTTCGTTTATCTTGCCT
GCTCATTTTTTAGTATATTCTTCGAAGAAATCACATTACTTTATATAATGTATAATTCATTATGTGATAA
TGCCAATCGCTAAGAAAAAAAAAGAGTCATCCGCTAGGTGGAAAAAAAAAAATGAAAATCATTACCGAGG
CATAAAAAAATATAGAGTGTACTAGAGGATCCCGGGCGAGCTCGAATTCCGAGCTTATCGATAAGCTTGA
TATCGAATTCCTGCAGCCCGGGGGATCTCATGCGTATTCAGTTATGGGGGGATGTTGAATGTGATAACCC
AAAAGCATGATATGGGTAATGTTTCAGTACTGTTTCAGAATTGTTTCAGTAATGTTTTAGACAAGGAAAA
CATAGAGCAGCAAACCTCTGATCCGACAGTACTTAAGAAACCATAGTTTCTGTGTAGAAGAGTAGTACCT
ATGTAATTCTTACATTTACATAACATATAGAAAGGTCCAATAAACTTACAACATTATGACATATAAGCTA
GATCGTAATTCACTACGTCAACAGGATCCACTAGTTCTAGAGCGGCCGC
