>Addgene plasmid #18796 | pBM5218 | addgene partial sequence | sequence record 24684 | T7 5'-TAATACGACTCACTATAGGG-3'
CCGCGGGGCGGCGCTCTAGACTAGTGGATCCTGTTGACGTAGTGAATTACGATCTAGCTTATATGTCATA
ATGTTGTAAGTTTATTGGACCTTTCTATATGTTATGTAAATGTAAGAATTACATAGGTACTACTCTTGTA
CACAGAAACTATGGTTTCTTAAGTACTGTCGGATCGGAGGTTTGCTGCTCTATGTTTTCCTTGTCTAAAA
CATTACTGAAACAATTCTGAAACAGTACTGAAACATTACCCATATCATGCTTTTGGGTTATCACATTCAA
CATCCCCCCATAACTGAATACGCATGAGATCCCGGCGCGCCTGCGTCAGTTTCAGTATAGGGTTGGACGT
ACGGCCGCCTTGGCCTCCGACTCGAGGCCGGCCTAAGCTCGGAATTCGAGCTCGCCCGGGGATCCTCTAG
TACACTCTTGGAGCCTCTAGTACACTCTATATTTTTTTATGCCTCGGTAATGATTTTCATTTTTTTTTTT
CCACCTAGCGGATGACTCTTTTTTTTTCTTAGCGATTGGCATTATCACATAATGAATTATACATTATATA
AAGTAATGTGATTTCTTCGAAGAATATACTAAAAAATGAGCAGGCAAGATAAACGAAGGCAAAGATGACA
GAGCAGAAAGCCCTAGTAAAGCNTGNAAAAAAAAAAAANNATNCAAATGGCGATCTCTTAANGGGGGCCC
CTAGGGAAGANCCTCTTCTCCNAAAAAGAGNAAACAGAGCGACAGCGCCNCCANCGCAGTGATAACGCCA
CCAGTAAGGTTCNGACAANGAACNGCCGGCGNANAA
