[The description below was written by a language model from this plasmid's Addgene catalogue record.]
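Description:
pBM5218 is a yeast expression plasmid built on the pRS316 backbone, a yeast–E. coli shuttle vector. It is selected in Saccharomyces cerevisiae through the URA3 auxotrophic marker and is propagated in E. coli as a high-copy plasmid under ampicillin selection. pRS316 is generally known as a low-copy centromeric (CEN/ARS) vector in yeast, although the record itself lists only the backbone name, its size of about 4.9 kb and the markers.

The payload is an insert of roughly 6.8 kb named Ty5-HIS3AI, attributed to budding yeast and cloned between XhoI and NotI sites, both of which remain intact. The name indicates a Ty5 retrotransposon carrying a HIS3AI retrotransposition indicator. In such markers, a HIS3 gene is interrupted by an artificial intron oriented so that it can be spliced only from the transposon transcript. A functional HIS3 gene is therefore restored only after the element has been transcribed, spliced, reverse transcribed and integrated, which makes histidine prototrophy a readout for new insertion events. The record does not state which promoter drives the Ty5 element, and it gives no further detail on the internal organisation of the insert.

The plasmid is associated with the "Calling Cards" method for high-throughput identification of the genomic targets of yeast DNA-binding proteins. In that approach, transposon insertions serve as permanent marks near the sites where a protein of interest binds. pBM5218 most plausibly serves as the donor of the marked Ty5 element, though the record does not explicitly describe its role in the workflow.
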