Addgene plasmid #18796: pBM5218
Depositing lab: Mark Johnston. Depositing organization: Washington University in Saint Louis. Publication: 'Calling Cards' method for high-throughput identification of targets of yeast DNA-binding proteins. Wang H, Heinz ME, Crosby SD, Johnston M, Mitra RD. Nat Protoc. 2008;3(10):1569-77. doi: 10.1038/nprot.2008.148. PubMed 18802438.
Backbone
  Vector backbone: pRS316
  Backbone size w/o insert (bp): 4887
  Vector type: Yeast Expression
  Selectable markers: URA3
Growth in bacteria
  Bacterial resistance: Ampicillin, 100 μg/mL
  Growth temperature: 37°C
  Growth strain: DH5alpha
  Copy number: High Copy
Gene/Insert
  Gene/Insert name: Ty5-HIS3AI
  Species: S. cerevisiae (budding yeast)
  Insert size (bp): 6800
  Cloning method: Restriction Enzyme; 5′ cloning site XhoI (not destroyed); 3′ cloning site NotI (not destroyed)
  Sequencing primers: 5′ catgattacgccaagctcgg; 3′ gacgttgtaaaacgacggcc
Terms and licenses: Academic/Nonprofit Terms; Industry Terms: Not Available to Industry
How to cite: pBM5218 was a gift from Mark Johnston (Addgene plasmid # 18796 ; http://n2t.net/addgene:18796 ; RRID:Addgene_18796)
